>Addgene plasmid #98125 | CMYA5tnC/pACT2 | addgene full sequence | sequence record 191148 | Addgene NGS Result
TTCTTGAACCATTTCCCATAATGGTGAAAGTTCCCTCAAGAATTTTACTCTGTCAGAAACGGCCTTAACG
ACGTAGTCGACCAATTCCGATCATATTCAATAACCCTTAATATAACTTCGTATAATGTATGCTATACGAA
GTTATTAGGTCTGAAGAGGAGTTTACGTCCAGCCAAGCTAGCTTGGCTGCAGGTCGAGCGGCCGCGATCC
GGAACCCTTAATATAACTTCGTATAATGTATGCTATACGAAGTTATTAGGTCCCTCGACCAATTCCGATC
ATATTCAATAACCCTTAATATAACTTCGTATAATGTATGCTATACGAAGTTATTAGGTCTGAAGAGGAGT
TTACGTCCAGCCAAGCTAGCTTGGCTGCAGGTCGAGCGGCCGCGATCCGGAACCCTTAATATAACTTCGT
ATAATGTATGCTATACGAAGTTATTAGGTCCCTCGACCGGCATGCCGGTAGAGGTGTGGTCAATAAGAGC
GACCTCATGCTATACCTGAGAAAGCAACCTGACCTACAGGAAAGAGTTACTCAAGAATAAGAATTTTCGT
TTTAAAACCTAAGAGTCACTTTAAAATTTGTATACACTTATTTTTTTTATAACTTATTTAATAATAAAAA
TCATAAATCATAAGAAATTCGCTTATTTAGAAGTGTCAACAACGTATCTACCAACGATTTGACCCTTTTC
CATCTTTTCGTAAATTTCTGGCAAGGTAGACAAGCCGACAACCTTGATTGGAGACTTGACCAAACCTCTG
GCGAAGAAGTCCAAAGCTTCTGAATAAGCCCTCGTAATATATTTTCATGAAGAATTTAGGTCCAAAAAAA
AGATGGGCATTAATTCTAGTCATTTAAAAAATTCTATAGATCAGAGGTTACATGGCCAAGATTGAAACTT
AGAGGAGTATAGTTACATAAAAGAAGGCAAAACGATGTATAAATGAAAGAAATTGAGATGGTGCACGATG
CACAGTTGAAGTGAACTTGCGGGGTTTTTCAGTATCTACGATTCATAGATCTCTCGAGCTCGAATTCCTT
GTGCCTTACAGAATCCGGGGGCTCTATCCCCAGGTGCAAAGTACATTTTCCAGGTTTCTCCAGGGCAAAG
GCAGGGTGGACACCCTCATTAAACCTGTGCCTGATGATGAAGAGCAACTGCTCGCTCTCTGCGTTGATGA
AGATAAGTCTCTGGTTGTTGTAGTCCAGCAGGATGCCCACTCTGGCTGGACGCTCAGTCACATGAACATC
ACTCACAATACCACTGTAGAAAAATGTGTATCTCTGTGGCTCAGAGCAGTGCATGTACCATGAGGTCTCC
CCTTGTCCTAGGGCACCTGCCTGCACAGCCGAGCTGGAGCAGATGCCGAGTCGATATGCTGGGCAGTCTG
TGACTGTGGTTTCCCAGTAATGCTGGCCACAGGAAGGCAGCTCCTCACCCAGCACTGACGGGATTTCCGT
CAGCCGTCTCCTCTCACCAAAGCTGATCACTGTCCCACTTGAGGAAATGTGTAGAGCAGGATGAGCTGTT
TCTCTCAACAAGAGAAATCTGGTTCCTCTGGTGGAGATGAGAGCAGCTTCACTCTGTTCACTTGTCCCAA
ATGCATTGATGGCCCTCACATAGAAAAAGTAGTTATCATTGGGTTGGAGGTTAACTTTCAGCTGGAGTCC
CATGGCCATATGACCACCCAAGCTAGCGTAATCTGGAACATCGTATGGGTAAGCCATAGAGATCTCTTTT
TTTGGGTTTGGTGGGGTATCTTCATCATCGAATAGATAGTTATATACATCATCCATTGTAGTGGTATTAA
ACATCCCTGTAGTGATTCCAAACGCGTTATACGCAGTTTGGTCCGTCCAACCAGGTGACAGTGGTTTTGA
ATTATTACCATCATCAATTTTACTAGCCGTGATTTCATTATTCATGAAGTTATCATGAACGTTAGAGGAG
GCAATTGGTTGTGAAAGCGCTTGAGAATTTGTTTGAGTTGTTATGAGGTTCGGACCGTTGCTACTGTTAG
TGAAAGTGAAGGACAATGAGCTATCAGCAATATTCCCACTTTGATTAAAATTGGCGGCGGTACCCAATTC
GACCTTTCTCTTCTTTTTTGGAGGCTCGGGAATTAATTCCGCTTTATCCATCTTTGCAAAGCTTGGAGTT
GATTGTATGCTTGGTATAGCTTGAAATATTGTGCAGAAAAAGAAACAAGGAAGAAAGGGAACGAGAACAA
TGACGAGGAAACAAAAGATTAATAATTGCAGGTCTATTTATACTTGATAGCAAGACAGCAAACTTTTTTT
TATTTCAAATTCAAGTAACTGGAAGGAAGGCCGTATACCGTTGCTCATTAGAGAGTAGTGTGCGTGAATG
AAGGAAGGAAAAAGTTTCGTGTGCTTCGAGATACCCCTCATCAGCTCTGGAACAACGACATCTGTTGGTG
CTGTCTTTGTCGTTAATTTTTTCCTTTAGTGTCTTCCATCATTTTTTTGTCATTGCGGATATGGTGAGAC
AACAACGGGGGAGAGAGAAAAGAAAAAAAAAGAAAAGAAGTTGCTGCCTCGCGCGTTTCGGTGATGACGG
TGAAAACCTCTGACACATGCAGCTCCCGGAGACGGTCACAGCTTGTCTGTAAGCGGATGCCGGGAGCAGA
CAAGCCCGTCAGGGCGCGTCAGCGGGTGTTGGCGGGTGTCGGGGCGCAGCCATGACCCAGTCACGTAGCG
ATAGCGGAGTGTATACTGGCTTAACTATGCGGCATCAGAGCAGATTGTACTGAGAGTGCACCATATGCGG
TGTGAAATACCGCACAGATGCGTAAGGAGAAAATACCGCATCAGGCGCTCTTCCGCTTCCTCGCTCACTG
ACTCGCTGCGCTCGGTCGTTCGGCTGCGGCGAGCGGTATCAGCTCACTCAAAGGCGGTAATACGGTTATC
CACAGAATCAGGGGATAACGCAGGAAAGAACATGTGAGCAAAAGGCCAGCAAAAGGCCAGGAACCGTAAA
AAGGCCGCGTTGCTGGCGTTTTTCCATAGGCTCCGCCCCCCTGACGAGCATCACAAAAATCGACGCTCAA
GTCAGAGGTGGCGAAACCCGACAGGACTATAAAGATACCAGGCGTTTCCCCCTGGAAGCTCCCTCGTGCG
CTCTCCTGTTCCGACCCTGCCGCTTACCGGATACCTGTCCGCCTTTCTCCCTTCGGGAAGCGTGGCGCTT
TCTCATAGCTCACGCTGTAGGTATCTCAGTTCGGTGTAGGTCGTTCGCTCCAAGCTGGGCTGTGTGCACG
AACCCCCCGTTCAGCCCGACCGCTGCGCCTTATCCGGTAACTATCGTCTTGAGTCCAACCCGGTAAGACA
CGACTTATCGCCACTGGCAGCAGCCACTGGTAACAGGATTAGCAGAGCGAGGTATGTAGGCGGTGCTACA
GAGTTCTTGAAGTGGTGGCCTAACTACGGCTACACTAGAAGGACAGTATTTGGTATCTGCGCTCTGCTGA
AGCCAGTTACCTTCGGAAAAAGAGTTGGTAGCTCTTGATCCGGCAAACAAACCACCGCTGGTAGCGGTGG
TTTTTTTGTTTGCAAGCAGCAGATTACGCGCAGAAAAAAAGGATCTCAAGAAGATCCTTTGATCTTTTCT
ACGGGGTCTGACGCTCAGTGGAACGAAAACTCACGTTAAGGGATTTTGGTCATGAGATTATCAAAAAGGA
TCTTCACCTAGATCCTTTTAAATTAAAAATGAAGTTTTAAATCAATCTAAAGTATATATGAGTAAACTTG
GTCTGACAGTTACCAATGCTTAATCAGTGAGGCACCTATCTCAGCGATCTGTCTATTTCGTTCATCCATA
GTTGCCTGACTCCCCGTCGTGTAGATAACTACGATACGGGAGGGCTTACCATCTGGCCCCAGTGCTGCAA
TGATACCGCGAGACCCACGCTCACCGGCTCCAGATTTATCAGCAATAAACCAGCCAGCCGGAAGGGCCGA
GCGCAGAAGTGGTCCTGCAACTTTATCCGCCTCCATCCAGTCTATTAATTGTTGCCGGGAAGCTAGAGTA
AGTAGTTCGCCAGTTAATAGTTTGCGCAACGTTGTTGCCATTGCTGCAGGCATCGTGGTGTCACGCTCGT
CGTTTGGTATGGCTTCATTCAGCTCCGGTTCCCAACGATCAAGGCGAGTTACATGATCCCCCATGTTGTG
CAAAAAAGCGGTTAGCTCCTTCGGTCCTCCGATCGTTGTCAGAAGTAAGTTGGCCGCAGTGTTATCACTC
ATGGTTATGGCAGCACTGCATAATTCTCTTACTGTCATGCCATCCGTAAGATGCTTTTCTGTGACTGGTG
AGTACTCAACCAAGTCATTCTGAGAATAGTGTATGCGGCGACCGAGTTGCTCTTGCCCGGCGTCAACACG
GGATAATACCGCGCCACATAGCAGAACTTTAAAAGTGCTCATCATTGGAAAACGTTCTTCGGGGCGAAAA
CTCTCAAGGATCTTACCGCTGTTGAGATCCAGTTCGATGTAACCCACTCGTGCACCCAACTGATCTTCAG
CATCTTTTACTTTCACCAGCGTTTCTGGGTGAGCAAAAACAGGAAGGCAAAATGCCGCAAAAAAGGGAAT
AAGGGCGACACGGAAATGTTGAATACTCATACTCTTCCTTTTTCAATATTATTGAAGCATTTATCAGGGT
TATTGTCTCATGAGCGGATACATATTTGAATGTATTTAGAAAAATAAACAAATAGGGGTTCCGCGCACAT
TTCCCCGAAAAGTGCCACCTGAGCTTTGAAGAAAAATGCGCCTTATTCAATCTTTGCTATAAAAAATGGC
CCAAAATCTCACATTGGAAGACATTTGATGACCTCATTTCTTTCAATGAAGGGCCTAACGGAGTTGACTA
ATGTTGTGGGAAATTGGAGCGATAAGCGTGCTTCTGCCGTGGCCAGGACAACGTATACTCATCAGATAAC
AGCAATACCTGATCACTACTTCGCACTAGTTTCTCGGTACTATGCATATGATCCAATATCAAAGGAAATG
ATAGCATTGAAGGATGAGACTAATCCAATTGAGGAGTGGCAGCATATAGAACAGCTAAAGGGTAGTGCTG
AAGGAAGCATACGATACCCCGCATGGAATGGGATAATATCACAGGAGGTACTAGACTACCTTTCATCCTA
CATAAATAGACGCATATAAGTACGCATTTAAGCATAAACACGCACTATGCCGTTCTTCTCATGTATATAT
ATATACAGGCAACACGCAGATATAGGTGCGACGTGAACAGTGAGCTGTATGTGCGCAGCTCGCGTTGCAT
TTTCGGAAGCGCTCGTTTTCGGAAACGCTTTGAAGTTCCTATTCCGAAGTTCCTATTCTCTAGAAAGTAT
AGGAACTTCAGAGCGCTTTTGAAAACCAAAAGCGCTCTGAAGACGCACTTTCAAAAAACCAAAAACGCAC
CGGACTGTAACGAGCTACTAAAATATTGCGAATACCGCTTCCACAAACATTGCTCAAAAGTATCTCTTTG
CTATATATCTCTGTGCTATATCCCTATATAACCTACCCATCCACCTTTCGCTCCTTGAACTTGCATCTAA
ACTCGACCTCTACATTTTTTATGTTTATCTCTAGTATTACTCTTTAGACAAAAAAATTGTAGTAAGAACT
ATTCATAGAGTGAATCGAAAACAATACGAAAATGTAAACATTTCCTATACGTAGTATATAGAGACAAAAT
AGAAGAAACCGTTCATAATTTTCTGACCAATGAAGAATCATCAACGCTATCACTTTCTGTTCACAAAGTA
TGCGCAATCCACATCGGTATAGAATATAATCGGGGATGCCTTTATCTTGAAAAAATGCACCCGCAGCTTC
GCTAGTAATCAGTAAACGCGGGAAGTGGAGTCAGGCTTTTTTTATGGAAGAGAAAATAGACACCAAAGTA
GCCTTCTTCTAACCTTAACGGACCTACAGTGCAAAAAGTTATCAAGAGACTGCATTATAGAGCGCACAAA
GGAGAAAAAAAGTAATCTAAGATGCTTTGTTAGAAAAATAGCGCTCTCGGGATGCATTTTTGTAGAACAA
AAAAGAAGTATAGATTCTTTGTTGGTAAAATAGCGCTCTCGCGTTGCATTTCTGTTCTGTAAAAATGCAG
CTCAGATTCTTTGTTTGAAAAATTAGCGCTCTCGCGTTGCATTTTTGTTTTACAAAAATGAAGCACAGAT
TCTTCGTTGGTAAAATAGCGCTTTCGCGTTGCATTTCTGTTCTGTAAAAATGCAGCTCAGATTCTTTGTT
TGAAAAATTAGCGCTCTCGCGTTGCATTTTTGTTCTACAAAATGAAGCACAGATGCTTCGTTAACAAAGA
TATGCTATTGAAGTGCAAGATGGAAACGCAGAAAATGAACCGGGGATGCGACGTGCAAGATTACCTATGC
AATAGATGCAATAGTTTCTCCAGGAACCGAAATACATACATTGTCTTCCGTAAAGCGCTAGACTATATAT
TATTATACAGGTTCAAATATACTATCTGTTTCAGGGAAAACTCCCAGGTTCGGATGTTCAAAATTCAATG
ATGGGTAACAAGTACGATCGTAAATCTGTAAAACAGTTTGTCGGATATTAGGCTGTATCTCCTCAAAGCG
TATTCGAATATCATTGAGAAGCTGCAGCGTCACATCGGATAATAATGATGGCAGCCATTGTAGAAGTGCC
TTTTGCATTTCTAGTCTCTTTCTCGGTCTAGCTAGTTTTACTACATCGCGAAGATAGAATCTTAGATCAC
ACTGCCTTTGCTGAGCTGGATCAATAGAGTAACAAAAGAGTGGTAAGGAACTGTGGGAATACTCAGGTAT
CGTAAGATGCAAGAGTTCGAATCTCTTAGCAACCATTATTTTTTTCCTCAACATAACGAGAACACACAGG
GGCGCTATCGCACAGAATCAAATTCGATGACTGGAAATTTTTTGTTAATTTCAGAGGTCGCCTGACGCAT
ATACCTTTTTCAACTGAAAAATTGGGAGAAAAAGGAAAGGTGAGAGCGCCGGAACCGGCTTTTCATATAG
AATAGAGAAGCGTTCATGACTAAATGCTTGCATCACAATACTTGAAGTTGACAATATTATTTAAGGACCT
ATTGTTTTTTCCAATAGGTGGTTAGCAATCGTCTTACTTTCTAACTTTTCTTACCTTTTACATTTCAGCA
ATATATATATATATTTCAAGGATATACCATTCTAATGTCTGCCCCTAAGAAGATCGTCGTTTTGCCAGGT
GACCACGTTGGTCAAGAAATCACAGCCGAAGCCATTAAGGTTCTTAAAGCTATTTCTGATGTTCGTTCCA
ATGTCAAGTTCGATTTCGAAAATCATTTAATTGGTGGTGCTGCTATCGATGCTACAGGTGTTCCACTTCC
AGATGAGGCGCTGGAAGCCTCCAAGAAGGCTGATGCCGTTTTGTTAGGTGCTGTGGGTGGTCCTAAATGG
GGTACAGGTAGTGTTAGACCTGAACAAGGTTTACTAAAAATCCGTAAAGAACTTCAATTGTACGCCAACT
TAAGACCATGTAACTTTGCATCCGACTCTCTTTTAGACTTATCTCCAATCAAGCCACAATTTGCTAAAGG
TACTGACTTCGTTGTTGTCAGAGAATTAGTGGGAGGTATTTACTTTGGTAAGAGAAAGGAAGACGATGGT
GATGGTGTCGCTTGGGATAGTGAACAATACACCGTTCCAGAAGTGCAAAGAATCACAAGAATGGCCGCTT
TCATGGCCCTACAACATGAGCCACCATTGCCTATTTGGTCCTTGGATAAAGCTAATGTTTTGGCCTCTTC
AAGATTATGGAGAAAAACTGTGGAGGAAACCATCAAGAACGAATTTCCTACATTGAAGGTTCAACATCAA
TTGATTGATTCTGCCGCCATGATCCTAGTTAAGAACCCAACCCACCTAAATGGTATTATAATCACCAGCA
ACATGTTTGGTGATATCATCTCCGATGAAGCCTCCGTTATCCCAGGTTCCTTGGGTTTGTTGCCATCTGC
GTCCTTGGCCTCTTTGCCAGACAAGAACACCGCATTTGGTTTGTACGAACCATGCCACGGTTCTGCTCCA
GATTTGCCAAAGAATAAGGTCAACCCTATCGCCACTATCTTGTCTGCTGCAATGATGTTGAAATTGTCAT
TGAACTTGCCTGAAGAAGGTAAGGCCATTGAAGATGCAGTTAAAAAGGTTTTGGATGCAGGTATCAGAAC
TGGTGATTTAGGTGGTTCCAACAGTACCACCGAAGTCGGTGATGCTGTCGCCGAAGAAGTTAAGAAAATC
CTTGCTTAAAAAGATTCTCTTTTTTTATGATATTTGTACATAAACTTTATAAATGAAATTCATAATAGAA
ACGACACGAAATTACAAAATGGAATATGTTCATAGGGTAGACGAAACTATATACGCAATCTACATACATT
TATCAAGAAGGAGAAAAAGGAGGATGTAAAGGAATACAGGTAAGCAAATTGATACTAATGGCTCAACGTG
ATAAGGAAAAAGAATTGCACTTTAACATTAATATTGACAAGGAGGAGGGCACCACACAAAAAGTTAGGTG
TAACAGAAAATCATGAAACTATGATTCCTAATTTATATATTGGAGGATTTTCTCTAAAAAAAAAAAAATA
CAACAAATAAAAAACACTCAATGACCTGACCATTTGATGGAGTTTAAGTCAATACC
Features (pLannotate 1.2.2; 21 found; start..end, strand, type, name):
    112..145     -  protein_bind   loxP: Cre-mediated recombination occurs in the 8-bp core sequence (GCATACAT). Cre recombinase
    223..256     -  protein_bind   loxP: Cre-mediated recombination occurs in the 8-bp core sequence (GCATACAT). Cre recombinase
    300..333     -  protein_bind   loxP: Cre-mediated recombination occurs in the 8-bp core sequence (GCATACAT). Cre recombinase
    411..444     -  protein_bind   loxP: Cre-mediated recombination occurs in the 8-bp core sequence (GCATACAT). Cre recombinase
    465..652     -  terminator     ADH1 terminator: S. cerevisiae ADH1; transcription terminator for the S. cerevisiae alcohol dehydrogenase 1 (ADH1) gene
    656..790     -  CDS            ADH1 (fragment): ADH1_YEAST - Also known as ADC1. Experimental evidence at protein level: Swiss-Prot protein existence level 1. This isozyme preferentially catalyzes the conversion of primary unbranched alcohols to their corresponding aldehydes. Also shows activity toward secondary alcohols. From Saccharomyces cerevisiae (strain ATCC 204508 / S288c) (Baker's yeast).
   1048..1680    -  CDS            CMYA5 (fragment): CMYA5_HUMAN - Also known as C5orf10, DTNBP2, SPRYD2, TRIM76. Experimental evidence at protein level: Swiss-Prot protein existence level 1. May serve as an anchoring protein that mediates the subcellular compartmentation of protein kinase A (PKA) via binding to PRKAR2A (By similarity). May function as a repressor of calcineurin- mediated transcriptional activity. May attenuate calcineurin ability to induce slow-fiber gene program in muscle and may negatively modulate skeletal muscle regeneration (By similarity). Plays a role in the assembly of ryanodine receptor (RYR2) clusters in striated musc
   1705..1731    -  CDS            3xHA (fragment): three tandem HA epitope tags
   1744..2085    -  CDS            GAL4 activation domain: activation domain of the GAL4 transcriptional activator; Saccharomyces cerevisiae GAL4 (truncated)
   2102..2121    -  CDS            SV40 NLS (fragment): nuclear localization signal of SV40 (simian virus 40) large T antigen
   2167..2563    -  promoter       ADH1 promoter: S. cerevisiae ADH1; promoter for alcohol dehydrogenase 1
   2563..2603    +  CDS            rop (fragment): Rop protein, which maintains plasmids at low copy number; rop
   2705..2845    +  misc_feature   bom: basis of mobility region from pBR322
   3031..3619    -  rep_origin     ori: high-copy-number ColE1/pMB1/pBR322/pUC origin of replication
   3790..4650    -  CDS            AmpR: β-lactamase; bla; confers resistance to ampicillin, carbenicillin, and related antibiotics
   4651..4755    -  promoter       AmpR promoter: bla
   5020..6362    +  rep_origin     2μ ori: yeast 2μ plasmid origin of replication
   6516..6875    -  CDS            RAF1 (fragment): RAF_YEAST - Experimental evidence at transcript level: Swiss-Prot protein existence level 2. Antagonizes transcriptional repression of recombinase FLP by REP1-REP2. May play a role in plasmid partitioning. From Saccharomyces cerevisiae (strain ATCC 204508 / S288c) (Baker's yeast).
   6839..7244    +  promoter       LEU2 promoter: S. cerevisiae LEU2
   7245..8336    +  CDS            LEU2: LEU3_YEAST - Experimental evidence at protein level: Swiss-Prot protein existence level 1. Catalyzes the oxidation of 3-carboxy-2-hydroxy-4- methylpentanoate (3-isopropylmalate) to 3-carboxy-4-methyl-2- oxopentanoate. The product decarboxylates to 4-methyl-2 oxopentanoate. From Saccharomyces cerevisiae (strain ATCC 204508 / S288c) (Baker's yeast).
   8701..87      -  CDS            NFS1 (fragment) (across the origin): NFS1_YEAST - Also known as SPL1 From Saccharomyces cerevisiae (strain ATCC 204508 / S288c) (Baker's yeast).
