[The description below was written by a language model from this plasmid's Addgene catalogue record and pLannotate feature annotations shown in this document.]
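Description:
CMYA5tnC/pACT2 is a yeast two-hybrid "prey" plasmid built on the Clontech pACT2 backbone, a yeast–E. coli shuttle vector of about 8.75 kb. In bacteria it replicates from a ColE1/pBR322-type origin (with an adjacent bom region and a remnant of rop) and is selected through the β-lactamase gene conferring ampicillin resistance. In Saccharomyces cerevisiae it is maintained episomally at high copy by the 2μ origin and selected by complementation of leucine auxotrophy through a LEU2 cassette with its own promoter. Small fragments annotated as RAF1 and NFS1 are likely flanking yeast sequence carried along with the 2μ and LEU2 segments rather than functional payload.

The expression unit is driven by the yeast ADH1 promoter and closed by the ADH1 terminator, which is preceded by a residual piece of ADH1 coding sequence. It encodes, in order, an SV40 large T antigen nuclear localization signal, the GAL4 transcriptional activation domain, an HA epitope (annotated as a fragment of a 3xHA tag) and a roughly 630 bp fragment of human CMYA5 (myospryn), corresponding to amino acids 3859–4069, inserted between NcoI and EcoRI sites that both remain intact. The fusion protein is thus directed to the nucleus, where interaction of the CMYA5 segment with a partner fused to a GAL4 DNA-binding domain reconstitutes a transcriptional activator and switches on reporter genes; the HA tag allows the fusion to be detected. Several loxP sites are annotated downstream of the terminator; the record does not assign them a role in this construct. The plasmid is intended for yeast two-hybrid mapping or testing of interactions involving this region of CMYA5.
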