Addgene plasmid #98125: CMYA5tnC/pACT2
Purpose: CMYA5 (aa 3859 – 4069) in a GAL4 AD vector, used for yeast-two hybrid
Depositing lab: Rita Shiang. Depositing organization: Virginia Commonwealth University.
Backbone
  Vector backbone: pACT2
  Backbone manufacturer: Clontech
  Backbone size w/o insert (bp): 8118
  Total vector size (bp): 8750
  Vector type: Yeast Expression
  Selectable markers: LEU2
Growth in bacteria
  Bacterial resistance: Ampicillin, 100 μg/mL
  Growth temperature: 37°C
  Growth strain: DH5alpha
  Copy number: Unknown
Gene/Insert
  Gene/Insert name: CMYA5 (alt name: myospryn)
  Species: H. sapiens (human)
  Insert size (bp): 632
  GenBank ID: NM_153610
  Entrez Gene: CMYA5 (a.k.a. C5orf10, SPRYD2, TRIM76)
  Cloning method: Restriction Enzyme; 5′ cloning site NcoI (not destroyed); 3′ cloning site EcoRI (not destroyed)
  Sequencing primers: 5′ Gal4-AD; 3′ 3’ AD: AGA TGG TGC ACG ATG CAC AG
Terms and licenses: Academic/Nonprofit Terms; Industry Terms
How to cite: CMYA5tnC/pACT2 was a gift from Rita Shiang (Addgene plasmid # 98125 ; http://n2t.net/addgene:98125 ; RRID:Addgene_98125)
