>Addgene plasmid #98125 | CMYA5tnC/pACT2 | depositor partial sequence | sequence record 179823 | sequencing result using Gal4-AD primer
TGGCTTACCCATACGATGTTCCAGATTACGCTAGCTTGGGTGGTCATATGGCCATGGGACTCCAGCTGAA
AGTTAACCTCCAACCCAATGATAACTACTTTTTCTATGTGAGGGCCATCAATGCATTTGGGACAAGTGAA
CAGAGTGAAGCTGCTCTCATCTCCACCAGAGGAACCAGATTTCTCTTGTTGAGAGAAACAGCTCATCCTG
CTCTACACATTTCCTCAAGTGGGACAGTGATCAGCTTTGGTGAGAGGAGACGGCTGACGGAAATCCCGTC
AGTGCTGGGTGAGGAGCTGCCTTCCTGTGGCCAGCATTACTGGGAAACCACAGTCACAGACTGCCCAGCA
TATCGACTCGGCATCTGCTCCAGCTCGGCTGTGCAGGCAGGTGCCCTAGGACAAGGGGAGACCTCATGGT
ACATGCACTGCTCTGAGCCACAGAGATACACATTTTTCTACAGTGGTATTGTGAGTGATGTTCATGTGAC
TGAGCGTCCAGCCAGAGTGGGCATCCTGCTGGACTACAACAACCAGAGACTTATCTTCATCAACGCAGAG
AGCGAGCAGTTGCTCTTCATCATCAGGCACAGGTTTAATGAGGGTGTCCACCCTGCCTTTGCCCTGGAGA
AACCTGGAAAATGTACTTTGCACCTGGGGATAGAGCCCCCGGATTCTGTAAGGCACAAGGAATTCGAGCT
CGAGAGATCTATGAATCGTAGATACTGAAAAACCCCGCAAGTTCACTTCAACTGTGCATCGTGCACCATC
TCAATTTCTTTCATTTATACATCGTTTTGCCTTCTTTTATGTAACTATACTCCTCTAAGTTTCAATCTTG
GCCATGTAACCTCTGATCTATAGAATTTTTTAAATGACTAGAATTAATGCCCATCTTTTTTTTGGACCTA
AATTCTTCATGAAAATATATTACGAGGGCTTATTCAGAAGCTTTGGACTTCTTCGCCAGAGGTTTGGTCA
AGTCTCCAATCAAGGTTGTCGGCTTGTCTACCTTGCCAGAAATTTACGAA
